Addgene plasmid #13751: pCDNA3 Flag Jnk1a2
Depositing lab: Roger Davis. Depositing organization: University of Massachusetts, Worcester. Publication: Selective interaction of JNK protein kinase isoforms with transcription factors. Gupta S, Barrett T, Whitmarsh AJ, Cavanagh J, Sluss HK, Derijard B, Davis RJ. EMBO J. 1996 Jun 3. 15(11):2760-70. PubMed 8654373.
Backbone
  Vector backbone: pCDNA3
  Backbone manufacturer: invitrogen
  Backbone size w/o insert (bp): 5446
  Vector type: Mammalian Expression
Growth in bacteria
  Bacterial resistance: Ampicillin, 100 μg/mL
  Growth temperature: 37°C
  Growth strain: DH5alpha
  Copy number: High Copy
Gene/Insert
  Gene/Insert name: Jnk1a2 (alt name: MAPK8 variant 2)
  Species: H. sapiens (human)
  Insert size (bp): 1400
  GenBank ID: NM_139049
  Entrez Gene: MAPK8 (a.k.a. JNK, JNK-46, JNK1, JNK1A2, JNK21B1/2, PRKM8, SAPK1, SAPK1c)
  Tag / fusion protein: Flag (N terminal on insert)
  Cloning method: Restriction Enzyme; 5′ cloning site Hind III (not destroyed); 3′ cloning site Xba I (not destroyed)
  Sequencing primers: 5′ T7; 3′ Sp6
Terms and licenses: Academic/Nonprofit Terms; Industry Terms: Not Available to Industry
How to cite: pCDNA3 Flag Jnk1a2 was a gift from Roger Davis (Addgene plasmid # 13751 ; http://n2t.net/addgene:13751 ; RRID:Addgene_13751)
