[The description below was written by a language model from this plasmid's Addgene catalogue record.]
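Description:
pCDNA3 Flag Jnk1a2 is a mammalian expression plasmid built on the Invitrogen pCDNA3 backbone (about 5.4 kb without insert). It carries a roughly 1.4 kb human cDNA encoding the JNK1α2 isoform of c-Jun N-terminal kinase 1 (MAPK8 transcript variant 2). The coding sequence was inserted by restriction cloning between the HindIII and XbaI sites of the polylinker, both of which remain intact, so the insert can be excised or transferred. A Flag epitope is fused to the N-terminus of the kinase, allowing the expressed protein to be detected or immunoprecipitated with anti-Flag antibodies independently of endogenous JNK. The plasmid is maintained in E. coli as a high-copy replicon under ampicillin selection.

The record provides no feature table and does not name the promoter or any mammalian selection marker. The standard pCDNA3 backbone drives inserts from the CMV immediate-early promoter with a downstream polyadenylation signal and includes a neomycin-resistance cassette for G418 selection of stable lines, and these elements would be expected here. The listed T7 and SP6 sequencing primers are consistent with the phage promoters that flank the pCDNA3 cloning site, with T7 lying upstream of the insert.

The associated publication concerns selective interactions between JNK isoforms and transcription factors. This suggests the construct is one of a set of tagged JNK isoform expression vectors. Typical uses would be transient or stable expression of epitope-tagged JNK1α2 in mammalian cells, followed by immune-complex kinase assays, substrate-binding comparisons, or studies of stress-activated MAP kinase signalling.
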