>Addgene plasmid #13751 | pCDNA3 Flag Jnk1a2 | addgene partial sequence | sequence record 20234 | T7 5'-TAATACGACTCACTATAGGG-3'
GATGACAAAAGCAGAAGCAAGCGTGACAACAATTTTTATAGTGTAGAGATTGGAGATTCTACATTCACAG
TCCTGAAACGATATCAGAATTTAAAACCTATAGGCTCAGGAGCTCAAGGAATAGTATGCGCAGCTTATGA
TGCCATTCTTGAAAGAAATGTTGCAATCAAGAAGCTAAGCCGACCATTTCAGAATCAGACTCATGCCAAG
CGGGCCTACAGAGAGCTAGTTCTTATGAAATGTGTTAATCACAAAAATATAATTGGCCTTTTGAATGTTT
TCACACCACAGAAATCCCTAGAAGAATTTCAAGATGTTTACATAGTCATGGAGCTCATGGATGCAAATCT
TTGCCAAGTGATTCAGATGGAGCTAGATCATGAAAGAATGTCCTACCTTCTCTATCAGATGCTGTGTGGA
ATCAAGCACCTTCATTCTGCTGGAATTATTCATCGGGACTTAAAGCCCAGTAATATAGTAGTAAAATCTG
ATTGCACTTTGAAGATTCTTGACTTCGGTCTGGCCAGGACTGCAGGAACGAGTTTTATGATGACGCCTTA
TGTAGTGACTCGCTACTACAGAGCACCCGAGGTCATCCTTGGCATGGGCTACAAGGAAAACGTGGATTTA
TGGTCTGTGGGGTGCATTATGGGAGAAATGGTTTGCCACAAAATCCTCTTTCCAGGAAGGGACTATATTG
ATCA
